Addgene plasmid #82241: pDONR223_SIP1_WT
Purpose: Gateway Donor vector containing GEMIN2 ,part of the Target Accelerator Plasmid Collection.
Depositing lab: Jesse Boehm & William Hahn & David Root. Depositing organization: Broad Institute. Publication: Systematic Functional Interrogation of Rare Cancer Variants Identifies Oncogenic Alleles. Kim E, Ilic N, Shrestha Y, Zou L, Kamburov A, Zhu C, Yang X, Lubonja R, Tran N, Nguyen C, Lawrence MS, Piccioni F, Bagul M, Doench JG, Chouinard CR, Wu X, Hogstrom L, Natoli T, Tamayo P, Horn H, Corsello SM, Lage K, Root DE, Subramanian A, Golub TR, Getz G, Boehm JS, Hahn WC. Cancer Discov. 2016 Jul;6(7):714-26. doi: 10.1158/2159-8290.CD-16-0160. Epub 2016 May 4. PubMed 27147599.
Backbone
  Vector backbone: pDONR223
  Backbone manufacturer: Invitrogen
  Backbone size w/o insert (bp): 2790
  Vector type: Gateway Entry vector
Growth in bacteria
  Bacterial resistance: Spectinomycin, 50 μg/mL
  Growth temperature: 37°C
  Growth strain: DH5alpha
  Copy number: High Copy
Gene/Insert
  Gene/Insert name: GEMIN2 (alt name: NM_003616.2)
  Species: H. sapiens (human)
  Mutation: WT
  Entrez Gene: GEMIN2 (a.k.a. SIP1, SIP1-delta)
  Promoter: None
  Cloning method: Gateway Cloning
  Sequencing primers: 5′ M13pUC-fwd; 3′ M13-Rev
Terms and licenses: Academic/Nonprofit Terms; Industry Terms: Not Available to Industry
Depositor comments: Open state: NO stop codon immediately follows insert. Supporting reference: Systematic morphological profiling of human gene and allele function via Cell Painting. Rohban MH, et al. Elife. 2017, Mar 18;6. pii: e24060. PubMed PMID 28315521
How to cite: pDONR223_SIP1_WT was a gift from Jesse Boehm & William Hahn & David Root (Addgene plasmid # 82241 ; http://n2t.net/addgene:82241 ; RRID:Addgene_82241)
