[The description below was written by a language model from this plasmid's Addgene catalogue record and pLannotate feature annotations shown in this document.]
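Description:
pDONR223_SIP1_WT is a Gateway entry clone built on the Invitrogen pDONR223 backbone and carrying the wild-type human GEMIN2 open reading frame (formerly called SIP1; reference transcript NM_003616.2). It belongs to the Target Accelerator Plasmid Collection, a set of reference and variant ORFs assembled for systematic functional testing of cancer-associated alleles. The sequenced plasmid is about 3.6 kb. It replicates in E. coli from a high-copy ColE1/pUC-type origin and is selected with spectinomycin through the aadA (SmR) aminoglycoside adenylyltransferase gene. This gene sits downstream of a class 1 integron Pc promoter fragment and a remnant of a gentamicin resistance gene.

The 840 bp GEMIN2 coding sequence is flanked on both sides by attL recombination sites. The automated annotation labels both as attL3, although they lie in opposite orientations, as expected for the pair of sites that mediates directional LR Clonase transfer. No promoter drives the insert, so the plasmid is a shuttle and storage form, not an expression construct. The ORF is in the "open" configuration, with no stop codon directly after the coding sequence, so it can be moved into destination vectors that add C-terminal tags or fusions. The rrnB T1 and T2 terminators upstream of the cassette insulate it from read-through transcription. A T7 promoter lies just outside the downstream attL site, pointing back toward the insert. Short lacI and lacZα fragments are backbone remnants.

GEMIN2 encodes a component of the SMN complex, which assembles spliceosomal snRNPs. This clone serves as the wild-type reference for recombination into expression vectors used in gene and allele function studies, including morphological profiling.
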