Features (pLannotate 1.2.2; 12 found; start..end, strand, type, name):
    510..602     +  CDS            lacI (fragment): lac repressor; lacI; The lac repressor binds to the lac operator to inhibit transcription in E. coli. This inhibition can be relieved by adding lactose or isopropyl-β-D-thiogalactopyranoside (IPTG).
    657..684     -  terminator     rrnB T2 terminator: transcription terminator T2 from the E. coli rrnB gene
    816..859     +  terminator     rrnB T1 terminator: Escherichia coli rrnB; transcription terminator T1 from the E. coli rrnB gene
    906..942     -  CDS            lacZα (fragment): LacZα fragment of β-galactosidase; lacZ fragment
    959..1054    +  protein_bind   attL3: mutant version of attL; recombination site for the Gateway® LR reaction LR Clonase™
   1060..1899    +  CDS            GEMIN2: GEMI2_HUMAN - Also known as SIP1. Experimental evidence at protein level: Swiss-Prot protein existence level 1. The SMN complex plays a catalyst role in the assembly of small nuclear ribonucleoproteins (snRNPs), the building blocks of the spliceosome. Thereby, plays an important role in the splicing of cellular pre-mRNAs. Most spliceosomal snRNPs contain a common set of Sm proteins SNRPB, SNRPD1, SNRPD2, SNRPD3, SNRPE, SNRPF and SNRPG that assemble in a heptameric protein ring on the Sm site of the small nuclear RNA to form the core snRNP. In the cytosol, the Sm proteins SNRPD1, SNRPD2, SNRPE,
   1904..1999    -  protein_bind   attL3: mutant version of attL; recombination site for the Gateway® LR reaction LR Clonase™
   2018..2036    -  promoter       T7 promoter: promoter for bacteriophage T7 RNA polymerase
   2226..2249    +  promoter       Pc promoter (fragment): intI1 (promoter lies within the coding sequence); class 1 integron promoter
   2425..2481    +  CDS            GmR (fragment): gentamycin acetyltransferase; aacC1; confers resistance to gentamycin
   2488..3279    +  CDS            SmR: aminoglycoside adenylyltransferase (Murphy, 1985); aadA; confers resistance to spectinomycin and streptomycin
   3372..327     +  rep_origin     ori (across the origin): high-copy-number ColE1/pMB1/pBR322/pUC origin of replication
>Addgene plasmid #82241 | pDONR223_SIP1_WT | addgene full sequence | sequence record 164007 | Addgene NGS result 5'--3'
CTTACCGGGTTGGACTCAAGACGATAGTTACCGGATAAGGCGCAGCGGTCGGGCTGAACGGGGGGTTCGT
GCACACAGCCCAGCTTGGAGCGAACGACCTACACCGAACTGAGATACCTACAGCGTGAGCTATGAGAAAG
CGCCACGCTTCCCGAAGGGAGAAAGGCGGACAGGTATCCGGTAAGCGGCAGGGTCGGAACAGGAGAGCGC
ACGAGGGAGCTTCCAGGGGGAAACGCCTGGTATCTTTATAGTCCTGTCGGGTTTCGCCACCTCTGACTTG
AGCGTCGATTTTTGTGATGCTCGTCAGGGGGGCGGAGCCTATGGAAAAACGCCAGCAACGCGGCCTTTTT
ACGGTTCCTGGCCTTTTGCTGGCCTTTTGCTCACATGTTCTTTCCTGCGTTATCCCCTGATTCTGTGGAT
AACCGTATTACCGCCTTTGAGTGAGCTGATACCGCTCGCCGCAGCCGAACGACCGAGCGCAGCGAGTCAG
TGAGCGAGGAAGCGGAAGAGCGCCCAATACGCAAACCGCCTCTCCCCGCGCGTTGGCCGATTCATTAATG
CAGCTGGCACGACAGGTTTCCCGACTGGAAAGCGGGCAGTGAGCGCAACGCAATTAATACGCGTACCGCT
AGCCAGGAAGAGTTTGTAGAAACGCAAAAAGGCCATCCGTCAGGATGGCCTTCTGCTTAGTTTGATGCCT
GGCAGTTTATGGCGGGCGTCCTGCCCGCCACCCTCCGGGCCGTTGCTTCACAACGTTCAAATCCGCTCCC
GGCGGATTTGTCCTACTCAGGAGAGCGTTCACCGACAAACAACAGATAAAACGAAAGGCCCAGTCTTCCG
ACTGAGCCTTTCGTTTTATTTGATGCCTGGCAGTTCCCTACTCTCGCGTTAACGCTAGCATGGATGTTTT
CCCAGTCACGACGTTGTAAAACGACGGCCAGTCTTAAGCTCGGGCCCCAAATAATGATTTTATTTTGACT
GATAGTGACCTGTTCGTTGCAACAAATTGATGAGCAATGCTTTTTTATAATGCCAACTTTGTACAAAAAA
GTTGGCACCATGCGCCGAGCGGAACTGGCTGGTTTGAAAACCATGGCGTGGGTACCAGCGGAGTCCGCAG
TGGAAGAGTTGATGCCTCGGCTATTGCCGGTAGAGCCTTGCGACTTGACGGAAGGTTTCGATCCCTCGGT
ACCCCCGAGGACGCCTCAGGAATACCTGAGGCGGGTCCAGATCGAAGCAGCTCAATGTCCAGATGTTGTG
GTAGCTCAAATTGACCCAAAGAAGTTGAAAAGGAAGCAAAGTGTGAATATTTCTCTTTCAGGATGCCAAC
CCGCCCCTGAAGGTTATTCCCCAACACTTCAATGGCAACAGCAACAAGTGGCACAGTTTTCAACTGTTCG
ACAGAATGTGAACAAACATAGAAGTCACTGGAAATCACAACAGTTGGATAGTAATGTGACAATGCCAAAA
TCTGAAGATGAAGAAGGCTGGAAGAAATTTTGTCTGGGTGAAAAGTTATGTGCTGACGGGGCTGTTGGAC
CAGCCACAAATGAAAGTCCTGGAATAGATTATGTACAAATTGGTTTTCCTCCCTTGCTTAGTATTGTTAG
CAGAATGAATCAGGCAACAGTAACTAGTGTCTTGGAATATCTGAGTAATTGGTTTGGAGAAAGAGACTTT
ACTCCAGAATTGGGAAGATGGCTTTATGCTTTATTGGCTTGTCTTGAAAAGCCTTTGTTACCTGAGGCTC
ATTCACTGATTCGGCAGCTTGCAAGAAGGTGCTCTGAAGTGAGGCTCTTAGTGGATAGCAAAGATGATGA
GAGGGTTCCTGCTTTGAATTTATTAATCTGCTTGGTTAGCAGGTATTTTGACCAACGTGATTTAGCTGAT
GAGCCATCTTTGCCAACTTTCTTGTACAAAGTTGGCATTATAAGAAAGCATTGCTTATCAATTTGTTGCA
ACGAACAGGTCACTATCAGTCAAAATAAAATCATTATTTGCCATCCAGCTGATATCCCCTATAGTGAGTC
GTATTACATGGTCATAGCTGTTTCCTGGCAGCTCTGGCCCGTGTCTCAAAATCTCTGATGTTACATTGCA
CAAGATAAAAATATATCATCATGCCTCCTCTAGACCAGCCAGGACAGAAATGCCTCGACTTCGCTGCTAC
CCAAGGTTGCCGGGTGACGCACACCGTGGAAACGGATGAAGGCACGAACCCAGTGGACATAAGCCTGTTC
GGTTCGTAAGCTGTAATGCAAGTAGCGTATGCGCTCACGCAACTGGTCCAGAACCTTGACCGAACGCAGC
GGTGGTAACGGCGCAGTGGCGGTTTTCATGGCTTGTTATGACTGTTTTTTTGGGGTACAGTCTATGCCTC
GGGCATCCAAGCAGCAAGCGCGTTACGCCGTGGGTCGATGTTTGATGTTATGGAGCAGCAACGATGTTAC
GCAGCAGGGCAGTCGCCCTAAAACAAAGTTAAACATTATGAGGGAAGCGGTGATCGCCGAAGTATCGACT
CAACTATCAGAGGTAGTTGGCGTCATCGAGCGCCATCTCGAACCGACGTTGCTGGCCGTACATTTGTACG
GCTCCGCAGTGGATGGCGGCCTGAAGCCACACAGTGATATTGATTTGCTGGTTACGGTGACCGTAAGGCT
TGATGAAACAACGCGGCGAGCTTTGATCAACGACCTTTTGGAAACTTCGGCTTCCCCTGGAGAGAGCGAG
ATTCTCCGCGCTGTAGAAGTCACCATTGTTGTGCACGACGACATCATTCCGTGGCGTTATCCAGCTAAGC
GCGAACTGCAATTTGGAGAATGGCAGCGCAATGACATTCTTGCAGGTATCTTCGAGCCAGCCACGATCGA
CATTGATCTGGCTATCTTGCTGACAAAAGCAAGAGAACATAGCGTTGCCTTGGTAGGTCCAGCGGCGGAG
GAACTCTTTGATCCGGTTCCTGAACAGGATCTATTTGAGGCGCTAAATGAAACCTTAACGCTATGGAACT
CGCCGCCCGACTGGGCTGGCGATGAGCGAAATGTAGTGCTTACGTTGTCCCGCATTTGGTACAGCGCAGT
AACCGGCAAAATCGCGCCGAAGGATGTCGCTGCCGACTGGGCAATGGAGCGCCTGCCGGCCCAGTATCAG
CCCGTCATACTTGAAGCTAGACAGGCTTATCTTGGACAAGAAGAAGATCGCTTGGCCTCGCGCGCAGATC
AGTTGGAAGAATTTGTCCACTACGTGAAAGGCGAGATCACCAAGGTAGTCGGCAAATAACCCTCGAGCCA
CCCATGACCAAAATCCCTTAACGTGAGTTACGCGTCGTTCCACTGAGCGTCAGACCCCGTAGAAAAGATC
AAAGGATCTTCTTGAGATCCTTTTTTTCTGCGCGTAATCTGCTGCTTGCAAACAAAAAAACCACCGCTAC
CAGCGGTGGTTTGTTTGCCGGATCAAGAGCTACCAACTCTTTTTCCGAAGGTAACTGGCTTCAGCAGAGC
GCAGATACCAAATACTGTTCTTCTAGTGTAGCCGTAGTTAGGCCACCACTTCAAGAACTCTGTAGCACCG
CCTACATACCTCGCTCTGCTAATCCTGTTACCAGTGGCTGCTGCCAGTGGCGATAAGTCGTGT
