>Addgene plasmid #82241 | pDONR223_SIP1_WT | depositor partial sequence | sequence record 155612 | Insert sequence
ATGCGCCGAGCGGAACTGGCTGGTTTGAAAACCATGGCGTGGGTACCAGCGGAGTCCGCAGTGGAAGAGT
TGATGCCTCGGCTATTGCCGGTAGAGCCTTGCGACTTGACGGAAGGTTTCGATCCCTCGGTACCCCCGAG
GACGCCTCAGGAATACCTGAGGCGGGTCCAGATCGAAGCAGCTCAATGTCCAGATGTTGTGGTAGCTCAA
ATTGACCCAAAGAAGTTGAAAAGGAAGCAAAGTGTGAATATTTCTCTTTCAGGATGCCAACCCGCCCCTG
AAGGTTATTCCCCAACACTTCAATGGCAACAGCAACAAGTGGCACAGTTTTCAACTGTTCGACAGAATGT
GAACAAACATAGAAGTCACTGGAAATCACAACAGTTGGATAGTAATGTGACAATGCCAAAATCTGAAGAT
GAAGAAGGCTGGAAGAAATTTTGTCTGGGTGAAAAGTTATGTGCTGACGGGGCTGTTGGACCAGCCACAA
ATGAAAGTCCTGGAATAGATTATGTACAAATTGGTTTTCCTCCCTTGCTTAGTATTGTTAGCAGAATGAA
TCAGGCAACAGTAACTAGTGTCTTGGAATATCTGAGTAATTGGTTTGGAGAAAGAGACTTTACTCCAGAA
TTGGGAAGATGGCTTTATGCTTTATTGGCTTGTCTTGAAAAGCCTTTGTTACCTGAGGCTCATTCACTGA
TTCGGCAGCTTGCAAGAAGGTGCTCTGAAGTGAGGCTCTTAGTGGATAGCAAAGATGATGAGAGGGTTCC
TGCTTTGAATTTATTAATCTGCTTGGTTAGCAGGTATTTTGACCAACGTGATTTAGCTGATGAGCCATCT
